Addgene plasmid #75909: ILK gRNA (BRDN0001147357)
Purpose: 3rd generation lentiviral gRNA plasmid targeting human ILK
Depositing lab: John Doench & David Root. Depositing organization: Broad Institute. Publication: Optimized sgRNA design to maximize activity and minimize off-target effects of CRISPR-Cas9. Doench JG, Fusi N, Sullender M, Hegde M, Vaimberg EW, Donovan KF, Smith I, Tothova Z, Wilen C, Orchard R, Virgin HW, Listgarten J, Root DE. Nat Biotechnol. 2016 Jan 18. doi: 10.1038/nbt.3437. PubMed 26780180.
Backbone
  Vector backbone: lentiGuide-Puro
  Backbone manufacturer: Zhang Lab (Addgene plasmid # 52963)
  Vector type: Mammalian Expression, Lentiviral, CRISPR
  Selectable markers: Puromycin
Growth in bacteria
  Bacterial resistance: Ampicillin, 100 μg/mL
  Growth temperature: 37°C
  Growth strain: DH5alpha
  Copy number: High Copy
Gene/Insert
  Gene/Insert name: ILK (alt names: ILK; NM_001014794.2)
  gRNA/shRNA sequence: GATCAATGTAATGAACCGTG
  Species: H. sapiens (human)
  Entrez Gene: ILK (a.k.a. HEL-S-28, ILK-1, ILK-2, P59, p59ILK)
  Promoter: hU6
  Cloning method: Unknown
  Sequencing primers: 5′ U6-F; 3′ pS2-R
Terms and licenses: Academic/Nonprofit Terms; Industry Terms: Not Available to Industry
Depositor comments: The gRNA was designed to target the following Genbank reference sequence(s): NM_001014794.2,NM_001014795.2,NM_001278441.1,NM_004517.3. Note that this plasmid does NOT contain Cas9. It should be used in conjunction with lentiCas9-Blast (Addgene #52962) or otherwise with cell lines already expressing Cas9. Browse the full kinome gRNA library at http://www.addgene.org/pooled-library/broadgpp-human-kinome/ or visit http://www.broadinstitute.org/rnai/public/ for detailed protocols and information.
How to cite: ILK gRNA (BRDN0001147357) was a gift from John Doench & David Root (Addgene plasmid # 75909 ; http://n2t.net/addgene:75909 ; RRID:Addgene_75909)
