[The description below was written by a language model from this plasmid's Addgene catalogue record and pLannotate feature annotations shown in this document.]
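Description:
ILK gRNA (BRDN0001147357) is a third-generation lentiviral CRISPR guide plasmid built on the lentiGuide-Puro backbone and designed to target human ILK (integrin-linked kinase). According to the depositor's notes, the guide was designed against several ILK reference transcripts. The plasmid is about 8.3 kb and is maintained in E. coli through a high-copy ColE1/pUC-type origin with ampicillin selection (β-lactamase). An f1 origin, an SV40 origin and remnants of lac and T7/T3 promoter elements are also present as backbone carry-over.

The lentiviral transfer cassette begins with an RSV promoter fused to a truncated HIV-1 5' LTR, which drives Tat-independent production of the genomic RNA in packaging cells. This is followed by the Ψ packaging signal with a partial gag sequence and the Rev response element for nuclear export. Next, a human U6 RNA polymerase III promoter expresses the ILK-specific spacer joined to the Streptococcus pyogenes Cas9 guide RNA scaffold. A cPPT/CTS element sits downstream and aids nuclear import of the viral genome. An EF-1α core promoter with its intron A then drives the puromycin N-acetyltransferase gene, allowing selection of transduced mammalian cells. WPRE enhances transcript expression, and a self-inactivating ΔU3 3' LTR with an SV40 polyadenylation signal closes the cassette.

The plasmid does not encode Cas9. It is meant to be used with a separate Cas9 lentiviral vector or in cells that already express Cas9, in order to knock out ILK. It belongs to a human kinome gRNA collection associated with work on optimised sgRNA design.
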