Features (pLannotate 1.2.2; 29 found; start..end, strand, type, name):
     14..80      +  CDS            small t antigen (fragment): SV40 (simian virus 40) small t antigen
    106..317     +  promoter       EF-1α core promoter: core promoter for human elongation factor EF-1α
    318..1256    +  intron         EF-1α intron A: intron upstream of the start codon of human EF-1α
   1278..1877    +  CDS            PuroR (fragment): puromycin N-acetyltransferase; pac from Streptomyces; confers resistance to puromycin
   1893..2481    +  misc_feature   WPRE: woodchuck hepatitis virus posttranscriptional regulatory element
   2532..2551    +  misc_feature   cPPT/CTS (fragment): central polypurine tract and central termination sequence of HIV-1
   2553..2786    +  LTR            3' LTR (ΔU3): self-inactivating 3' long terminal repeat (LTR) from HIV-1
   2864..2985    +  polyA_signal   SV40 poly(A) signal: SV40 polyadenylation signal
   3025..3160    +  rep_origin     SV40 ori: SV40 origin of replication
   3181..3199    -  promoter       T7 promoter: promoter for bacteriophage T7 RNA polymerase
   3207..3362    +  CDS            lacZα (fragment): LacZα fragment of β-galactosidase; lacZ fragment
   3367..3795    +  rep_origin     f1 ori (sequence partly withheld): f1 bacteriophage origin of replication; arrow indicates direction of (+) strand synthesis
   3848..3952    +  promoter       AmpR promoter: bla
   3953..4813    +  CDS            AmpR: β-lactamase; bla; confers resistance to ampicillin, carbenicillin, and related antibiotics
   4984..5572    +  rep_origin     ori: high-copy-number ColE1/pMB1/pBR322/pUC origin of replication
   5755..5847    +  CDS            lacI (fragment): lac repressor; lacI; The lac repressor binds to the lac operator to inhibit transcription in E. coli. This inhibition can be relieved by adding lactose or isopropyl-β-D-thiogalactopyranoside (IPTG).
   5860..5881    +  protein_bind   CAP binding site: CAP binding activates transcription in the presence of cAMP. E. coli catabolite activator protein
   5896..5926    +  promoter       lac promoter: promoter for the E. coli lac operon
   5934..5950    +  protein_bind   lac operator: The lac repressor binds to the lac operator to inhibit transcription in E. coli. This inhibition can be relieved by adding lactose or isopropyl-β-D-thiogalactopyranoside (IPTG). lac repressor encoded by lacI
   5995..6013    +  promoter       T3 promoter: promoter for bacteriophage T3 RNA polymerase
   6041..6267    +  promoter       RSV promoter: Rous sarcoma virus enhancer/promoter
   6268..6448    +  LTR            5' LTR (truncated): truncated 5' long terminal repeat (LTR) from HIV-1
   6495..6620    +  misc_feature   HIV-1 Ψ: packaging signal of human immunodeficiency virus type 1
   6604..6967    +  CDS            HIV-1 gag (fragment): gag protein from human immunodeficiency virus 1; gag
   7113..7346    +  misc_feature   RRE: The Rev response element (RRE) of HIV-1 allows for Rev-dependent mRNA export from the nucleus to the cytoplasm.
   7723..7749    +  CDS            Rev (fragment): human immunodeficiency virus 1 (HIV-1) Rev protein; rev; enhances nuclear export of unspliced and incompletely spliced viral mRNAs
   7753..7993    +  promoter       U6 promoter: RNA polymerase III promoter for human U6 snRNA
   8023..8098    +  misc_RNA       gRNA scaffold: guide RNA scaffold for the Streptococcus pyogenes CRISPR/Cas9 system
   8154..8271    +  misc_feature   cPPT/CTS: central polypurine tract and central termination sequence of HIV-1
>Addgene plasmid #75909 | ILK gRNA (BRDN0001147357) | addgene full sequence | sequence record 184806 | Addgene Assembled Sequence
CCCGGGTGCAAAGATGGATAAAGTTTTAAACAGAGAGGAATCTTTGCAGCTAATGGACCTTCTAGGTCTT
GAAAGGAGTGGGAATTGGCTCCGGTGCCCGTCAGTGGGCAGAGCGCACATCGCCCACAGTCCCCGAGAAG
TTGGGGGGAGGGGTCGGCAATTGATCCGGTGCCTAGAGAAGGTGGCGCGGGGTAAACTGGGAAAGTGATG
TCGTGTACTGGCTCCGCCTTTTTCCCGAGGGTGGGGGAGAACCGTATATAAGTGCAGTAGTCGCCGTGAA
CGTTCTTTTTCGCAACGGGTTTGCCGCCAGAACACAGGTAAGTGCCGTGTGTGGTTCCCGCGGGCCTGGC
CTCTTTACGGGTTATGGCCCTTGCGTGCCTTGAATTACTTCCACCTGGCTGCAGTACGTGATTCTTGATC
CCGAGCTTCGGGTTGGAAGTGGGTGGGAGAGTTCGAGGCCTTGCGCTTAAGGAGCCCCTTCGCCTCGTGC
TTGAGTTGAGGCCTGGCCTGGGCGCTGGGGCCGCCGCGTGCGAATCTGGTGGCACCTTCGCGCCTGTCTC
GCTGCTTTCGATAAGTCTCTAGCCATTTAAAATTTTTGATGACCTGCTGCGACGCTTTTTTTCTGGCAAG
ATAGTCTTGTAAATGCGGGCCAAGATCTGCACACTGGTATTTCGGTTTTTGGGGCCGCGGGCGGCGACGG
GGCCCGTGCGTCCCAGCGCACATGTTCGGCGAGGCGGGGCCTGCGAGCGCGGCCACCGAGAATCGGACGG
GGGTAGTCTCAAGCTGGCCGGCCTGCTCTGGTGCCTGGCCTCGCGCCGCCGTGTATCGCCCCGCCCTGGG
CGGCAAGGCTGGCCCGGTCGGCACCAGTTGCGTGAGCGGAAAGATGGCCGCTTCCCGGCCCTGCTGCAGG
GAGCTCAAAATGGAGGACGCGGCGCTCGGGAGAGCGGGCGGGTGAGTCACCCACACAAAGGAAAAGGGCC
TTTCCGTCCTCAGCCGTCGCTTCATGTGACTCCACGGAGTACCGGGCGCCGTCCAGGCACCTCGATTAGT
TCTCGAGCTTTTGGAGTACGTCGTCTTTAGGTTGGGGGGAGGGGTTTTATGCGATGGAGTTTCCCCACAC
TGAGTGGGTGGAGACTGAAGTTAGGCCAGCTTGGCACTTGATGTAATTCTCCTTGGAATTTGCCCTTTTT
GAGTTTGGATCTTGGTTCATTCTCAAGCCTCAGACAGTGGTTCAAAGTTTTTTTCTTCCATTTCAGGTGT
CGTGACGTACGGCCACCATGACCGAGTACAAGCCCACGGTGCGCCTCGCCACCCGCGACGACGTCCCCAG
GGCCGTACGCACCCTCGCCGCCGCGTTCGCCGACTACCCCGCCACGCGCCACACCGTCGATCCGGACCGC
CACATCGAGCGGGTCACCGAGCTGCAAGAACTCTTCCTCACGCGCGTCGGGCTCGACATCGGCAAGGTGT
GGGTCGCGGACGACGGCGCCGCCGTGGCGGTCTGGACCACGCCGGAGAGCGTCGAAGCGGGGGCGGTGTT
CGCCGAGATCGGCCCGCGCATGGCCGAGTTGAGCGGTTCCCGGCTGGCCGCGCAGCAACAGATGGAAGGC
CTCCTGGCGCCGCACCGGCCCAAGGAGCCCGCGTGGTTCCTGGCCACCGTCGGAGTCTCGCCCGACCACC
AGGGCAAGGGTCTGGGCAGCGCCGTCGTGCTCCCCGGAGTGGAGGCGGCCGAGCGCGCCGGGGTGCCCGC
CTTCCTGGAGACCTCCGCGCCCCGCAACCTCCCCTTCTACGAGCGGCTCGGCTTCACCGTCACCGCCGAC
GTCGAGGTGCCCGAAGGACCGCGCACCTGGTGCATGACCCGCAAGCCCGGTGCCTGAACGCGTTAAGTCG
ACAATCAACCTCTGGATTACAAAATTTGTGAAAGATTGACTGGTATTCTTAACTATGTTGCTCCTTTTAC
GCTATGTGGATACGCTGCTTTAATGCCTTTGTATCATGCTATTGCTTCCCGTATGGCTTTCATTTTCTCC
TCCTTGTATAAATCCTGGTTGCTGTCTCTTTATGAGGAGTTGTGGCCCGTTGTCAGGCAACGTGGCGTGG
TGTGCACTGTGTTTGCTGACGCAACCCCCACTGGTTGGGGCATTGCCACCACCTGTCAGCTCCTTTCCGG
GACTTTCGCTTTCCCCCTCCCTATTGCCACGGCGGAACTCATCGCCGCCTGCCTTGCCCGCTGCTGGACA
GGGGCTCGGCTGTTGGGCACTGACAATTCCGTGGTGTTGTCGGGGAAATCATCGTCCTTTCCTTGGCTGC
TCGCCTGTGTTGCCACCTGGATTCTGCGCGGGACGTCCTTCTGCTACGTCCCTTCGGCCCTCAATCCAGC
GGACCTTCCTTCCCGCGGCCTGCTGCCGGCTCTGCGGCCTCTTCCGCGTCTTCGCCTTCGCCCTCAGACG
AGTCGGATCTCCCTTTGGGCCGCCTCCCCGCGTCGACTTTAAGACCAATGACTTACAAGGCAGCTGTAGA
TCTTAGCCACTTTTTAAAAGAAAAGGGGGGACTGGAAGGGCTAATTCACTCCCAACGAAGACAAGATCTG
CTTTTTGCTTGTACTGGGTCTCTCTGGTTAGACCAGATCTGAGCCTGGGAGCTCTCTGGCTAACTAGGGA
ACCCACTGCTTAAGCCTCAATAAAGCTTGCCTTGAGTGCTTCAAGTAGTGTGTGCCCGTCTGTTGTGTGA
CTCTGGTAACTAGAGATCCCTCAGACCCTTTTAGTCAGTGTGGAAAATCTCTAGCAGTACGTATAGTAGT
TCATGTCATCTTATTATTCAGTATTTATAACTTGCAAAGAAATGAATATCAGAGAGTGAGAGGAACTTGT
TTATTGCAGCTTATAATGGTTACAAATAAAGCAATAGCATCACAAATTTCACAAATAAAGCATTTTTTTC
ACTGCATTCTAGTTGTGGTTTGTCCAAACTCATCAATGTATCTTATCATGTCTGGCTCTAGCTATCCCGC
CCCTAACTCCGCCCATCCCGCCCCTAACTCCGCCCAGTTCCGCCCATTCTCCGCCCCATGGCTGACTAAT
TTTTTTTATTTATGCAGAGGCCGAGGCCGCCTCGGCCTCTGAGCTATTCCAGAAGTAGTGAGGAGGCTTT
TTTGGAGGCCTAGGGACGTACCCAATTCGCCCTATAGTGAGTCGTATTACGCGCGCTCACTGGCCGTCGT
TTTACAACGTCGTGACTGGGAAAACCCTGGCGTTACCCAACTTAATCGCCTTGCAGCACATCCCCCTTTC
GCCAGCTGGCGTAATAGCGAAGAGGCCCGCACCGATCGCCCTTCCCAACAGTTGCGCAGCCTGAATGGCG
AATGGG
[124 nt withheld, positions 3367-3490]
C
[91 nt withheld, positions 3492-3582]
A
[49 nt withheld, positions 3584-3632]
CCTTTGACGTTGGAGTCCACGTTCTTT
[37 nt withheld, positions 3660-3696]
ACCCTATCTCGGTCTATTCTTTTGATTTATAAGGGATTTTGCCGATTTCGGCCTATTGGTTAAAAAATGA
GCTGATTTAACAAAAATTTAACGCGAATTTTAACAAAATATTAACGCTTACAATTTAGGTGGCACTTTTC
GGGGAAATGTGCGCGGAACCCCTATTTGTTTATTTTTCTAAATACATTCAAATATGTATCCGCTCATGAG
ACAATAACCCTGATAAATGCTTCAATAATATTGAAAAAGGAAGAGTATGAGTATTCAACATTTCCGTGTC
GCCCTTATTCCCTTTTTTGCGGCATTTTGCCTTCCTGTTTTTGCTCACCCAGAAACGCTGGTGAAAGTAA
AAGATGCTGAAGATCAGTTGGGTGCACGAGTGGGTTACATCGAACTGGATCTCAACAGCGGTAAGATCCT
TGAGAGTTTTCGCCCCGAAGAACGTTTTCCAATGATGAGCACTTTTAAAGTTCTGCTATGTGGCGCGGTA
TTATCCCGTATTGACGCCGGGCAAGAGCAACTCGGTCGCCGCATACACTATTCTCAGAATGACTTGGTTG
AGTACTCACCAGTCACAGAAAAGCATCTTACGGATGGCATGACAGTAAGAGAATTATGCAGTGCTGCCAT
AACCATGAGTGATAACACTGCGGCCAACTTACTTCTGACAACGATCGGAGGACCGAAGGAGCTAACCGCT
TTTTTGCACAACATGGGGGATCATGTAACTCGCCTTGATCGTTGGGAACCGGAGCTGAATGAAGCCATAC
CAAACGACGAGCGTGACACCACGATGCCTGTAGCAATGGCAACAACGTTGCGCAAACTATTAACTGGCGA
ACTACTTACTCTAGCTTCCCGGCAACAATTAATAGACTGGATGGAGGCGGATAAAGTTGCAGGACCACTT
CTGCGCTCGGCCCTTCCGGCTGGCTGGTTTATTGCTGATAAATCTGGAGCCGGTGAGCGTGGGTCTCGCG
GTATCATTGCAGCACTGGGGCCAGATGGTAAGCCCTCCCGTATCGTAGTTATCTACACGACGGGGAGTCA
GGCAACTATGGATGAACGAAATAGACAGATCGCTGAGATAGGTGCCTCACTGATTAAGCATTGGTAACTG
TCAGACCAAGTTTACTCATATATACTTTAGATTGATTTAAAACTTCATTTTTAATTTAAAAGGATCTAGG
TGAAGATCCTTTTTGATAATCTCATGACCAAAATCCCTTAACGTGAGTTTTCGTTCCACTGAGCGTCAGA
CCCCGTAGAAAAGATCAAAGGATCTTCTTGAGATCCTTTTTTTCTGCGCGTAATCTGCTGCTTGCAAACA
AAAAAACCACCGCTACCAGCGGTGGTTTGTTTGCCGGATCAAGAGCTACCAACTCTTTTTCCGAAGGTAA
CTGGCTTCAGCAGAGCGCAGATACCAAATACTGTTCTTCTAGTGTAGCCGTAGTTAGGCCACCACTTCAA
GAACTCTGTAGCACCGCCTACATACCTCGCTCTGCTAATCCTGTTACCAGTGGCTGCTGCCAGTGGCGAT
AAGTCGTGTCTTACCGGGTTGGACTCAAGACGATAGTTACCGGATAAGGCGCAGCGGTCGGGCTGAACGG
GGGGTTCGTGCACACAGCCCAGCTTGGAGCGAACGACCTACACCGAACTGAGATACCTACAGCGTGAGCT
ATGAGAAAGCGCCACGCTTCCCGAAGGGAGAAAGGCGGACAGGTATCCGGTAAGCGGCAGGGTCGGAACA
GGAGAGCGCACGAGGGAGCTTCCAGGGGGAAACGCCTGGTATCTTTATAGTCCTGTCGGGTTTCGCCACC
TCTGACTTGAGCGTCGATTTTTGTGATGCTCGTCAGGGGGGCGGAGCCTATGGAAAAACGCCAGCAACGC
GGCCTTTTTACGGTTCCTGGCCTTTTGCTGGCCTTTTGCTCACATGTTCTTTCCTGCGTTATCCCCTGAT
TCTGTGGATAACCGTATTACCGCCTTTGAGTGAGCTGATACCGCTCGCCGCAGCCGAACGACCGAGCGCA
GCGAGTCAGTGAGCGAGGAAGCGGAAGAGCGCCCAATACGCAAACCGCCTCTCCCCGCGCGTTGGCCGAT
TCATTAATGCAGCTGGCACGACAGGTTTCCCGACTGGAAAGCGGGCAGTGAGCGCAACGCAATTAATGTG
AGTTAGCTCACTCATTAGGCACCCCAGGCTTTACACTTTATGCTTCCGGCTCGTATGTTGTGTGGAATTG
TGAGCGGATAACAATTTCACACAGGAAACAGCTATGACCATGATTACGCCAAGCGCGCAATTAACCCTCA
CTAAAGGGAACAAAAGCTGGAGCTGCAAGCTTAATGTAGTCTTATGCAATACTCTTGTAGTCTTGCAACA
TGGTAACGATGAGTTAGCAACATGCCTTACAAGGAGAGAAAAAGCACCGTGCATGCCGATTGGTGGAAGT
AAGGTGGTACGATCGTGCCTTATTAGGAAGGCAACAGACGGGTCTGACATGGATTGGACGAACCACTGAA
TTGCCGCATTGCAGAGATATTGTATTTAAGTGCCTAGCTCGATACATAAACGGGTCTCTCTGGTTAGACC
AGATCTGAGCCTGGGAGCTCTCTGGCTAACTAGGGAACCCACTGCTTAAGCCTCAATAAAGCTTGCCTTG
AGTGCTTCAAGTAGTGTGTGCCCGTCTGTTGTGTGACTCTGGTAACTAGAGATCCCTCAGACCCTTTTAG
TCAGTGTGGAAAATCTCTAGCAGTGGCGCCCGAACAGGGACTTGAAAGCGAAAGGGAAACCAGAGGAGCT
CTCTCGACGCAGGACTCGGCTTGCTGAAGCGCGCACGGCAAGAGGCGAGGGGCGGCGACTGGTGAGTACG
CCAAAAATTTTGACTAGCGGAGGCTAGAAGGAGAGAGATGGGTGCGAGAGCGTCAGTATTAAGCGGGGGA
GAATTAGATCGCGATGGGAAAAAATTCGGTTAAGGCCAGGGGGAAAGAAAAAATATAAATTAAAACATAT
AGTATGGGCAAGCAGGGAGCTAGAACGATTCGCAGTTAATCCTGGCCTGTTAGAAACATCAGAAGGCTGT
AGACAAATACTGGGACAGCTACAACCATCCCTTCAGACAGGATCAGAAGAACTTAGATCATTATATAATA
CAGTAGCAACCCTCTATTGTGTGCATCAAAGGATAGAGATAAAAGACACCAAGGAAGCTTTAGACAAGAT
AGAGGAAGAGCAAAACAAAAGTAAGACCACCGCACAGCAAGCGGCCGCTGATCTTCAGACCTGGAGGAGG
AGATATGAGGGACAATTGGAGAAGTGAATTATATAAATATAAAGTAGTAAAAATTGAACCATTAGGAGTA
GCACCCACCAAGGCAAAGAGAAGAGTGGTGCAGAGAGAAAAAAGAGCAGTGGGAATAGGAGCTTTGTTCC
TTGGGTTCTTGGGAGCAGCAGGAAGCACTATGGGCGCAGCGTCAATGACGCTGACGGTACAGGCCAGACA
ATTATTGTCTGGTATAGTGCAGCAGCAGAACAATTTGCTGAGGGCTATTGAGGCGCAACAGCATCTGTTG
CAACTCACAGTCTGGGGCATCAAGCAGCTCCAGGCAAGAATCCTGGCTGTGGAAAGATACCTAAAGGATC
AACAGCTCCTGGGGATTTGGGGTTGCTCTGGAAAACTCATTTGCACCACTGCTGTGCCTTGGAATGCTAG
TTGGAGTAATAAATCTCTGGAACAGATTTGGAATCACACGACCTGGATGGAGTGGGACAGAGAAATTAAC
AATTACACAAGCTTAATACACTCCTTAATTGAAGAATCGCAAAACCAGCAAGAAAAGAATGAACAAGAAT
TATTGGAATTAGATAAATGGGCAAGTTTGTGGAATTGGTTTAACATAACAAATTGGCTGTGGTATATAAA
ATTATTCATAATGATAGTAGGAGGCTTGGTAGGTTTAAGAATAGTTTTTGCTGTACTTTCTATAGTGAAT
AGAGTTAGGCAGGGATATTCACCATTATCGTTTCAGACCCACCTCCCAACCCCGAGGGGACCCAGAGAGG
GCCTATTTCCCATGATTCCTTCATATTTGCATATACGATACAAGGCTGTTAGAGAGATAATTAGAATTAA
TTTGACTGTAAACACAAAGATATTAGTACAAAATACGTGACGTAGAAAGTAATAATTTCTTGGGTAGTTT
GCAGTTTTAAAATTATGTTTTAAAATGGACTATCATATGCTTACCGTAACTTGAAAGTATTTCGATTTCT
TGGCTTTATATATCTTGTGGAAAGGACGAAACACCGGATCAATGTAATGAACCGTGGTTTTAGAGCTAGA
AATAGCAAGTTAAAATAAGGCTAGTCCGTTATCAACTTGAAAAAGTGGCACCGAGTCGGTGCTTTTTTAA
GCTTGGCGTAACTAGATCTTGAGACAAATGGCAGTATTCATCCACAATTTTAAAAGAAAAGGGGGGATTG
GGGGGTACAGTGCAGGGGAAAGAATAGTAGACATAATAGCAACAGACATACAAACTAAAGAATTACAAAA
ACAAATTACAAAAATTCAAAATTTTCGGGTTTATTACAGGGACAGCAGAGATCCACTTTGGCGCCGGCTC
GAGGGGG
