>Addgene plasmid #75909 | ILK gRNA (BRDN0001147357) | depositor partial sequence | sequence record 143369 | Target Sequence
GATCAATGTAATGAACCGTG
