>Addgene plasmid #75909 | ILK gRNA (BRDN0001147357) | addgene partial sequence | sequence record 184805 | hU6-F
ACGTGACGTAGAAAGTAATAATTTCTTGGGTAGTTTGCAGTTTTAAAATTATGTTTTAAAATGGACTATC
ATATGCTTACCGTAACTTGAAAGTATTTCGATTTCTTGGCTTTATATATCTTGTGGAAAGGACGAAACAC
CGGATCAATGTAATGAACCGTGGTTTTAGAGCTAGAAATAGCAAGTTAAAATAAGGCTAGTCCGTTATCA
ACTTGAAAAAGTGGCACCGAGTCGGTGCTTTTTTAAGCTTGGCGTAACTAGATCTTGAGACAAATGGCAG
TATTCATCCACAATTTTAAAAGAAAAGGGGGGATTGGGGGGTACAGTGCAGGGGAAAGAATAGTAGACAT
AATAGCAACAGACATACAAACTAAAGAATTACAAAAACAAATTACAAAAATTCAAAATTTTCGGGTTTAT
TACAGGGACAGCAGAGATCCACTTTGGCGCCGGCTCGAGGGGGCCCGGGTGCAAAGATGGATAAAGTTTT
AAACAGAGAGGAATCTTTGCAGCTAATGGACCTTCTAGGTCTTGAAAGGAGTNNNATTGGCTCCGGTGCC
CGTCAGTGGG
